Addgene plasmid #182212: Akaluc VLP
Purpose: YIp for expressing MPyV deltaVP1 (GAL1 promoter) and Akaluc tagged with VP2C (GAL10 promoter).
Depositing lab: Claudia Vickers. Depositing organization: University of Queensland.
Backbone
  Vector backbone: pILGFPB5A
  Vector type: Yeast Expression, Synthetic Biology ; TEM imaging
  Selectable markers: URA3
Growth in bacteria
  Bacterial resistance: Ampicillin, 100 μg/mL
  Growth temperature: 37°C
  Growth strain: DH5alpha
  Copy number: High Copy
Gene/Insert 1
  Gene/Insert name: VP2C-Akaluc
  Species: S. cerevisiae (budding yeast), Synthetic; Murine polyomavirus
  Insert size (bp): 1851
  Promoter: GAL10
  Cloning method: Gibson Cloning
  Sequencing primers: 5′ GTGGTAATGCCATGTAATATGATTATTAAAC; 3′ GCATTGGCACGGTGCAACAC
Gene/Insert 2
  Gene/Insert name: Murine polyomavirus deltaVP1 (NLS deletion mutant) (alt name: MPyV deltaVP1)
  Species: S. cerevisiae (budding yeast), Synthetic; Murine polyomavirus
  Insert size (bp): 1143
  Promoter: GAL1
  Cloning method: Gibson Cloning
  Sequencing primers: 5′ ACTTCTTATTCAAATGTCATAAAAGTATCAAC; 3′ CCAGCCTGCTTTTCTGTAAC
Terms and licenses: Academic/Nonprofit Terms; Industry Terms: Not Available to Industry
How to cite: Akaluc VLP was a gift from Claudia Vickers (Addgene plasmid # 182212 ; http://n2t.net/addgene:182212 ; RRID:Addgene_182212)
