[The description below was written by a language model from this plasmid's Addgene catalogue record and pLannotate feature annotations shown in this document.]
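Description:
Akaluc VLP is a yeast integrating plasmid (YIp) built on the pILGFPB5A backbone for galactose-inducible co-expression of two proteins in Saccharomyces cerevisiae that together form cargo-loaded murine polyomavirus (MPyV) virus-like particles. The feature table shows no yeast replication origin (no 2μ or CEN/ARS), consistent with maintenance by chromosomal integration. Yeast transformants are selected through the URA3 auxotrophic marker, which is present as a full coding sequence with part of its promoter. A separate short URA3 fragment is also annotated. In E. coli the plasmid is propagated at high copy from a ColE1/pUC-type origin with ampicillin selection via β-lactamase. Remnants of lac, lacZα, rop and bom sequences are cloning-vector leftovers.

The payload is organised around the divergent GAL1,10 promoter, which is regulated by Gal4 and drives both genes in opposite directions. On the GAL1 side is MPyV deltaVP1, an NLS-deletion mutant of the major capsid protein. VP1 assembles into pentamers and then icosahedral shells, and removing the nuclear localisation signal would be expected to keep it out of the nucleus, though the record does not say so. On the GAL10 side is VP2C-Akaluc, in which a C-terminal fragment of the minor capsid protein VP2 sits upstream of Akaluc, an engineered firefly luciferase derivative that the annotation detects as Photinus pyralis luciferase. VP2 normally sits inside the capsid associated with VP1 pentamers, so the VP2C segment presumably serves as an anchor that recruits the luciferase into the assembling particle. Transcription terminators are not annotated. The vector-type field lists synthetic biology and TEM imaging, which points to use in making and visualising enzyme-encapsulating VLPs in yeast.
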