Features (pLannotate 1.2.2; 17 found; start..end, strand, type, name):
      6..105     +  CDS            URA3 (fragment): orotidine-5'-phosphate decarboxylase, required for uracil biosynthesis; S. cerevisiae URA3; yeast auxotrophic marker, counterselectable with 5-fluoroorotic acid (5-FOA)
    259..275     -  protein_bind   lac operator: The lac repressor binds to the lac operator to inhibit transcription in E. coli. This inhibition can be relieved by adding lactose or isopropyl-β-D-thiogalactopyranoside (IPTG). lac repressor encoded by lacI
    283..313     -  promoter       lac promoter: promoter for the E. coli lac operon
    328..349     -  protein_bind   CAP binding site: CAP binding activates transcription in the presence of cAMP. E. coli catabolite activator protein
    362..454     -  CDS            lacI (fragment): lac repressor; lacI; The lac repressor binds to the lac operator to inhibit transcription in E. coli. This inhibition can be relieved by adding lactose or isopropyl-β-D-thiogalactopyranoside (IPTG).
    637..1225    -  rep_origin     ori: high-copy-number ColE1/pMB1/pBR322/pUC origin of replication
   1396..2256    -  CDS            AmpR: β-lactamase; bla; confers resistance to ampicillin, carbenicillin, and related antibiotics
   2257..2361    -  promoter       AmpR promoter: bla
   2456..2491    +  CDS            rop (fragment): Rop protein, which maintains plasmids at low copy number; rop
   2593..2692    +  misc_feature   bom (fragment): basis of mobility region from pBR322
   2698..2855    -  CDS            lacZα (fragment): LacZα fragment of β-galactosidase; lacZ fragment
   2862..3025    +  promoter       URA3 promoter (fragment): S. cerevisiae URA3
   3028..3813    +  CDS            URA3: PYRF_YEAST - Experimental evidence at protein level: Swiss-Prot protein existence level 1. From Saccharomyces cerevisiae (strain ATCC 204508 / S288c) (Baker's yeast).
   4118..5758    -  CDS            LUCI_PHOPY: Experimental evidence at protein level: Swiss-Prot protein existence level 1. Produces green light with a wavelength of 562 nm. From Photinus pyralis (Common eastern firefly) (Lampyris pyralis).
   5804..5956    -  CDS            VP2_POVMA (fragment): Experimental evidence at protein level: Swiss-Prot protein existence level 1. [Isoform VP3]: structural protein that resides within the core of the capsid surrounded by 72 VP1 pentamers. Following virus endocytosis and trafficking to the endoplasmic reticulum, VP2 and VP3 form oligomers and integrate into the endoplasmic reticulum membrane. Heterooligomer VP2-VP3 may create a viroporin for transporting the viral genome across the endoplasmic reticulum membrane to the cytoplasm. Nuclear entry of the viral DNA involves the selective exposure and importin recognition of VP2 or Vp3 nuclear localiz
   5977..6629    +  promoter       GAL1,10 promoter: GAL1 and GAL10 genes of S. cerevisiae; divergent inducible promoter, regulated by Gal4
   6631..7782    +  CDS            VP1_POVMP: Experimental evidence at protein level: Swiss-Prot protein existence level 1. Forms an icosahedral capsid with a T=7 symmetry and a 40 nm diameter. The capsid is composed of 72 pentamers linked to each other by disulfide bonds and associated with VP2 or VP3 proteins. Interacts with terminal alpha(2,3)-linked sialic acids on the cell surface to provide virion attachment to target cell. This attachment induces virion internalization predominantly through caveolin-mediated endocytosis. Once attached, the virion is internalized by caveolin- mediated endocytosis and traffics to the endoplasmic reti
>Addgene plasmid #182212 | Akaluc VLP | addgene full sequence | sequence record 357717 | Addgene NGS Result
CTAGTAGGACTATTTGCAAAGGGAAGGGATGCTAAGGTAGAGGGTGAACGTTACAGAAAAGCAGGCTGGG
AAGCATATTTGAGAAGATGCGGCCAGCAAAACTAAAAAACTGTATTATAAGTAAATGCATGTATACTAAA
CTCACAAATTAGAGCTTCAATTTAATTATATCAGTTATTACCCGGGAATCTCGGTCGTAATGATTTAAAT
GCATGCAAGCTTGGCGTAATCATGGTCATAGCTGTTTCCTGTGTGAAATTGTTATCCGCTCACAATTCCA
CACAACATACGAGCCGGAAGCATAAAGTGTAAAGCCTGGGGTGCCTAATGAGTGAGCTAACTCACATTAA
TTGCGTTGCGCTCACTGCCCGCTTTCCAGTCGGGAAACCTGTCGTGCCAGCTGCATTAATGAATCGGCCA
ACGCGCGGGGAGAGGCGGTTTGCGTATTGGGCGCTCTTCCGCTTCCTCGCTCACTGACTCGCTGCGCTCG
GTCGTTCGGCTGCGGCGAGCGGTATCAGCTCACTCAAAGGCGGTAATACGGTTATCCACAGAATCAGGGG
ATAACGCAGGAAAGAACATGTGAGCAAAAGGCCAGCAAAAGGCCAGGAACCGTAAAAAGGCCGCGTTGCT
GGCGTTTTTCCATAGGCTCCGCCCCCCTGACGAGCATCACAAAAATCGACGCTCAAGTCAGAGGTGGCGA
AACCCGACAGGACTATAAAGATACCAGGCGTTTCCCCCTGGAAGCTCCCTCGTGCGCTCTCCTGTTCCGA
CCCTGCCGCTTACCGGATACCTGTCCGCCTTTCTCCCTTCGGGAAGCGTGGCGCTTTCTCATAGCTCACG
CTGTAGGTATCTCAGTTCGGTGTAGGTCGTTCGCTCCAAGCTGGGCTGTGTGCACGAACCCCCCGTTCAG
CCCGACCGCTGCGCCTTATCCGGTAACTATCGTCTTGAGTCCAACCCGGTAAGACACGACTTATCGCCAC
TGGCAGCAGCCACTGGTAACAGGATTAGCAGAGCGAGGTATGTAGGCGGTGCTACAGAGTTCTTGAAGTG
GTGGCCTAACTACGGCTACACTAGAAGGACAGTATTTGGTATCTGCGCTCTGCTGAAGCCAGTTACCTTC
GGAAAAAGAGTTGGTAGCTCTTGATCCGGCAAACAAACCACCGCTGGTAGCGGTGGTTTTTTTGTTTGCA
AGCAGCAGATTACGCGCAGAAAAAAAGGATCTCAAGAAGATCCTTTGATCTTTTCTACGGGGTCTGACGC
TCAGTGGAACGAAAACTCACGTTAAGGGATTTTGGTCATGAGATTATCAAAAAGGATCTTCACCTAGATC
CTTTTAAATTAAAAATGAAGTTTTAAATCAATCTAAAGTATATATGAGTAAACTTGGTCTGACAGTTACC
AATGCTTAATCAGTGAGGCACCTATCTCAGCGATCTGTCTATTTCGTTCATCCATAGTTGCCTGACTCCC
CGTCGTGTAGATAACTACGATACGGGAGGGCTTACCATCTGGCCCCAGTGCTGCAATGATACCGCGAGAC
CCACGCTCACCGGCTCCAGATTTATCAGCAATAAACCAGCCAGCCGGAAGGGCCGAGCGCAGAAGTGGTC
CTGCAACTTTATCCGCCTCCATCCAGTCTATTAATTGTTGCCGGGAAGCTAGAGTAAGTAGTTCGCCAGT
TAATAGTTTGCGCAACGTTGTTGCCATTGCTACAGGCATCGTGGTGTCACGCTCGTCGTTTGGTATGGCT
TCATTCAGCTCCGGTTCCCAACGATCAAGGCGAGTTACATGATCCCCCATGTTGTGCAAAAAAGCGGTTA
GCTCCTTCGGTCCTCCGATCGTTGTCAGAAGTAAGTTGGCCGCAGTGTTATCACTCATGGTTATGGCAGC
ACTGCATAATTCTCTTACTGTCATGCCATCCGTAAGATGCTTTTCTGTGACTGGTGAGTACTCAACCAAG
TCATTCTGAGAATAGTGTATGCGGCGACCGAGTTGCTCTTGCCCGGCGTCAATACGGGATAATACCGCGC
CACATAGCAGAACTTTAAAAGTGCTCATCATTGGAAAACGTTCTTCGGGGCGAAAACTCTCAAGGATCTT
ACCGCTGTTGAGATCCAGTTCGATGTAACCCACTCGTGCACCCAACTGATCTTCAGCATCTTTTACTTTC
ACCAGCGTTTCTGGGTGAGCAAAAACAGGAAGGCAAAATGCCGCAAAAAAGGGAATAAGGGCGACACGGA
AATGTTGAATACTCATACTCTTCCTTTTTCAATATTATTGAAGCATTTATCAGGGTTATTGTCTCATGAG
CGGATACATATTTGAATGTATTTAGAAAAATAAACAAATAGGGGTTCCGCGCACATTTCCCCGAAAAGTG
CCACCTGACGTCTAAGAAACCATTATTATCATGACATTAACCTATAAAAATAGGCGTATCACGAGGCCCT
TTCGTCTCGCGCGTTTCGGTGATGACGGTGAAAACCTCTGACACATGCAGCTCCCGGAGACGGTCACAGC
TTGTCTGTAAGCGGATGCCGGGAGCAGACAAGCCCGTCAGGGCGCGTCAGCGGGTGTTGGCGGGTGTCGG
GGCTGGCTTAACTATGCGGCATCAGAGCAGATTGTACTGAGAGTGCACCATATGCGGTGTGAAATACCGC
ACAGATGCGTAAGGAGAAAATACCGCATCAGGCGCCATTCGCCATTCAGGCTGCGCAACTGTTGGGAAGG
GCGATCGGTGCGGGCCTCTTCGCTATTACGCCAGCTGGCGAAAGGGGGATGTGCTGCAAGGCGATTAAGT
TGGGTAACGCCAGGGTTTTCCCAGTCACGACGTTGTAAAACGACGGCCAGTGAATTCATTTAAATTTTTT
TGATTCGGTAATCTCCGAGCAGAAGGAAGAACGAAGGAAGGAGCACAGACTTAGATTGGTATATATACGC
ATATGTGGTGTTGAAGAAACATGAAATTGCCCAGTATTCTTAACCCAACTGCACAGAACAAAAACCTGCA
GGAAACGAAGATAAAACATGTCCACAAAATCATATACCAGTAGAGCTGAGACTCATGCAAGTCCGGTTGC
ATCGAAACTTTTACGTTTAATGGATGAAAAGAAGACCAATTTGTGTGCTTCTCTTGACGTTCGTTCGACT
GATGAGCTATTGAAACTTGTTGAAACGTTGGGTCCATACATTTGCCTTTTGAAAACACACGTTGATATCT
TGGATGATTTCAGTTATGAGGGTACTGTCGTTCCATTGAAAGCATTGGCAGAGAAATACAAGTTCTTGAT
ATTTGAGGACAGAAAATTCGCCGATATCGGTAACACAGTCAAATTACAATATACATCGGGCGTTTACCGT
ATCGCAGAATGGTCTGATATCACCAACGCCCACGGGGTTACTGGTGCTGGTATTGTTGCTGGCTTGAAAC
AAGGTGCGCAAGAGGTCACCAAAGAACCAAGGGGATTATTGATGCTTGCTGAATTGTCTTCCAAGGGTTC
TCTAGCACACGGTGAATATACTAAGGGTACCGTTGATATTGCAAAGAGTGATAAAGATTTCGTTATTGGG
TTCATTGCTCAGAACGATATGGGAGGAAGAGAAGAAGGGTTTGATTGGCTAATCATGACCCCAGGTGTAG
GTTTAGACGACAAAGGCGATGCATTGGGTCAGCAGTACAGAACCGTCGACGAAGTTGTAAGTGGTGGATC
AGATATCATCATTGTTGGCAGAGGACTTTTCGCCAAGGGTAGAGATCCTAAGGTTGAAGGTGAAAGATAC
AGAAATGCTGGATGGGAAGCGTACCAAAAGAGAATCAGCGCTCCCCATTAATTATACAGGAAACTTAATA
GAACAAATCACATATTTAATCTAATAGCCACCTGCATTGGCACGGTGCAACACTCACTTCAACTTCATCT
TACAAAAGATCACGTGATCTGTTGTATTGGGATCTCTAGAGTAACAATATCATGAGACCTTTTATAGAAG
TGGCGCCAAAACTAAATGTATTTGAAAATACAAAAAACGCACAGGTTTCTTTATATATGTATATATATAT
ATATATATATATAAAACTGTACATATACTGTTTAAATTAATCTATCTACACAGCGATCTTACCGTCCTTC
TTAGCCTTGGTCAGGATCTCTCTAATCTTCCTAGCGTCCAGCTTACCGGTAGATCCTCTAGGAACTTCGT
CCACGAACACAACACCACCTCTAAGCTTTTTAGCGGTGGTCACCTGAGATGCCACGTAGTCCACGATTTC
TTTCTCGGTCATAGTCTTACCGTGCTCAAGCACAACAACAGCAGCAGGAAGTTCACCAGCGTCATCATCA
GGCAGACCTGCAACACCAGCATCGAAGATGTACGGGTGCTGAAGAAGAATACCCTCCAACTCAGCTGGTG
CCACCTGGTAACCCTTGTACTTGATCAGAGACTTCAGCCGGTCCACGATGAAGAAGTGCTCATCTTCATC
CCAGTAAGCGATATCACCGCTGTGCAGCCAACCATCCTTATCGATGAGAGCGTTGGTGGCCTCAGGATTG
TTCACGTAGCCAGACATGATCATAGGGCCCCTAACGCAAAGCTCGCCTCTCTGATTAACACCAAGGGTCT
TACCGGTCACCAAATCCACAACCTTAGCCTCGAAGAATGGCACCACCTTACCAACAGAACCAGGCTTTCT
ATCGCCCTCAGGGGTAATCATCACAGCGTTGGTAGTCTCGGTCAAACCGTAACCTTGCCTAATACCAGGA
AGCCTGAACCTCTTAGCGACAGCTTCTCCAACCTCTTTAGAAAGCGGAGCACCACCAGAAGCAATCTCAC
GCAGAGAGCTAAGGTCGTACTTGTCGATCAGGGTGCTCTTAGCAAGGCAAGAAAACAAAGTCGGCACCAG
CAGAGCAGACTGGATCTTGTAATCCTGAAGGCTCCGCAGGAACAACTCTTCCTCAAACCGGTACATCAGC
ACAACCCTGAAACCGCAGATCAGGTAACCCAAGGTGGTGAACATACCGAAACCGTGATGGAAAGGCACCA
CGCTAAGAATAGCGGTGTCAGGAATGTTCTGGTAGCCGAAGATAGGATCCCTAGCATGAGAGAACCTCAC
GCAAGCAGTTCTATGAGGAAGTGCAACACCCTTAGGCAGACCGGTAGAACCAGAGCTGTTCATGATCAGA
GCAATGGTCTTGTCCCGATCGAAGCTCTCAGGCACGAAATCGTACTCGTTGAAAGACGGCGGAAGGTGAG
AAGTCACGAAGGTGTACATAGACTGGAAGCCCTGGTAATCGGTCTTGCTGTCCATGATGATGATCTTCCG
GATGATCGGCAGCTTCTTCTGCACGTTCAGAACCTTTCTCAGGCCCTTCTTAGACACGAACACCACAGTA
GGCTGAGAAATGCCCATGCTGTTAAGCAGTTCCCTCTCGTTGTAGATGTCGTTGGCAGGAGCAACAGCAA
CACCAATGAAAAGAGCGCCCAGCACAGGCATGAAGAACTGAGAGCTATTCTCGCTGCACACAACGATCCG
GTGGTTGGTATTAAGACCGTACCTTCTCATGGCCTCAGCCAGTCTAACAGACATCTCGAAGTACTCGGCG
TAGGTAACGTCAACCTGAATGTGAGCATCGGTGAAAGCGATAGCACCAGGCACAAGAGCGTACCTCTTCA
TAGCCTTGTGAAGCTGCTCACCAGCAGTACCATCCTCAAGAGGGTAAAATGGAGCAGGCCCCTTCTTGAT
GTTCTTGGCATCTTCCATAGAACCGCCGCCACCGGAGCCACCGCCACCAGAACCACCACCACCTGGAGTG
ATGTCACCATACAAACCCAAAATCAATGGCAACATCCAATCTGGAGTAACTCTTTGATGAGAAACAACTT
GAGCTTGATAAAATTTAATAACTTCACCAGATTCATCTTGAATATGAGCAGCTGGAGTTGGACCACCATT
ACCCATTTTATCGATTTATATTGAATTTTCAAAAATTCTTACTTTTTTTTTGGATGGACGCAAAGAAGTT
TAATAATCATATTACATGGCATTACCACCATATACATATCCATATCTAATCTTACTTATATGTTGTGGAA
ATGTAAAGAGCCCCATTATCTTAGCCTAAAAAAACCTTCTCTTTGGAACTTTCAGTAATACGCTTAACTG
CTCATTGCTATATTGAAGTACGGATTAGAAGCCGCCGAGCGGGCGACAGCCCTCCGACGGAAGACTCTCC
TCCGTGCGTCCTCGTCTTCACCGGTCGCGTTCCTGAAACGCAGATGTGCCTCGCGCCGCACTGCTCCGAA
CAATAAAGATTCTACAATACTAGCTTTTATGGTTATGAAGAGGAAAAATTGGCAGTAACCTGGCCCCACA
AACCTTCAAATTAACGAATCAAATTAACAACCATAGGATGATAATGCGATTAGTTTTTTAGCCTTATTTC
TGGGGTAATTAATCAGCGAAGCGATGATTTTTGATCTATTAACAGATATATAAATGGAAAAGCTGCATAA
CCACTTTAACTAATACTTTCAACATTTTCAGTTTGTATTACTTCTTATTCAAATGTCATAAAAGTATCAA
CAAAAAATTGTTAATATACCTCTATACTTTAACGTCAAGGAGAAAAAACTATAGCTAGCAAAATGGCTTC
AGGTGTAAGTAAATGCGAAACCAAATGCACAAAGGCTTGCCCTAGACCAGCTCCAGTTCCTAAGTTATTG
ATTAAAGGTGGTATGGAAGTTTTGGATTTGGTTACAGGTCCAGATTCTGTTACTGAAATCGAAGCATTTT
TGAACCCAAGAATGGGTCAACCACCAACACCAGAATCTTTAACTGAAGGTGGTCAATATTACGGTTGGTC
AAGAGGTATTAATTTGGCTACATCTGATACTGAAGATTCACCAGGTAATAATACATTACCAACTTGGTCT
ATGGCAAAATTGCAATTACCAATGTTGAACGAAGATTTGACTTGTGATACTTTGCAAATGTGGGAAGCAG
TTTCAGTTAAAACAGAAGTTGTTGGTTCTGGTTCTTTGTTGGATGTTCATGGTTTTAATAAGCCAACAGA
TACTGTTAACACAAAGGGTATTTCTACTCCAGTTGAAGGTTCACAATATCATGTTTTTGCTGTTGGTGGT
GAACCATTGGATTTGCAAGGTTTAGTTACAGATGCAAGAACTAAGTACAAGGAAGAAGGTGTTGTTACTA
TTAAAACAATCACTAAGAAAGATATGGTTAATAAGGATCAAGTTTTGAACCCAATTTCAAAGGCTAAATT
GGATAAGGATGGCATGTACCCAGTTGAAATTTGGCATCCAGATCCAGCTAAAAATGAAAACACAAGATAC
TTCGGTAATTACACTGGTGGTACTACAACTCCACCAGTTTTGCAATTCACTAACACTTTGACAACTGTTT
TGTTAGATGAAAATGGTGTTGGTCCATTATGTAAAGGTGAAGGTTTGTACTTATCTTGCGTTGATATTAT
GGGTTGGAGAGTTACAAGAAACTACGATGTTCATCATTGGAGAGGTTTGCCAAGATACTTCAAGATTACT
TTAAGAAAAAGATGGGTTAAAAATCCATACCCAATGGCTTCTTTGATTTCTTCTTTGTTTAATAATATGT
TACCACAAGTTCAAGGTCAACCAATGGAAGGTGAAAACACACAAGTTGAAGAAGTTAGAGTTTACGATGG
TACTGAACCAGTTCCAGGTGACCCTGACATGACAAGATATGTAGATAGATTCGGTAAAACTAAAACTGTA
TTCCCTGGTAATTAAGCGGCCGCA
